>Addgene plasmid #220578 | LT3GEPIR-CCND1shRNA2 | addgene full sequence | sequence record 437719 | Addgene NGS Result
AACGACCGAGCGCAGCGAGTCAGTGAGCGAGGAAGCGGAAGAGCGCCCAATACGCAAACCGCCTCTCCCC
GCGCGTTGGCCGATTCATTAATGCAGCTGGCACGACAGGTTTCCCGACTGGAAAGCGGGCAGTGAGCGCA
ACGCAATTAATGTGAGTTAGCTCACTCATTAGGCACCCCAGGCTTTACACTTTATGCTTCCGGCTCGTAT
GTTGTGTGGAATTGTGAGCGGATAACAATTTCACACAGGAAACAGCTATGACCATGATTACGCCAAGCGC
GCAATTAACCCTCACTAAAGGGAACAAAAGCTGGAGCTGCAAGCTTAATGTAGTCTTATGCAATACTCTT
GTAGTCTTGCAACATGGTAACGATGAGTTAGCAACATGCCTTACAAGGAGAGAAAAAGCACCGTGCATGC
CGATTGGTGGAAGTAAGGTGGTACGATCGTGCCTTATTAGGAAGGCAACAGACGGGTCTGACATGGATTG
GACGAACCACTGAATTGCCGCATTGCAGAGATATTGTATTTAAGTGCCTAGCTCGATACATAAACGGGTC
TCTCTGGTTAGACCAGATCTGAGCCTGGGAGCTCTCTGGCTAACTAGGGAACCCACTGCTTAAGCCTCAA
TAAAGCTTGCCTTGAGTGCTTCAAGTAGTGTGTGCCCGTCTGTTGTGTGACTCTGGTAACTAGAGATCCC
TCAGACCCTTTTAGTCAGTGTGGAAAATCTCTAGCAGTGGCGCCCGAACAGGGACTTGAAAGCGAAAGGG
AAACCAGAGGAGCTCTCTCGACGCAGGACTCGGCTTGCTGAAGCGCGCACGGCAAGAGGCGAGGGGCGGC
GACTGGTGAGTACGCCAAAAATTTTGACTAGCGGAGGCTAGAAGGAGAGAGATGGGTGCGAGAGCGTCAG
TATTAAGCGGGGGAGAATTAGATCGCGATGGGAAAAAATTCGGTTAAGGCCAGGGGGAAAGAAAAAATAT
AAATTAAAACATATAGTATGGGCAAGCAGGGAGCTAGAACGATTCGCAGTTAATCCTGGCCTGTTAGAAA
CATCAGAAGGCTGTAGACAAATACTGGGACAGCTACAACCATCCCTTCAGACAGGATCAGAAGAACTTAG
ATCATTATATAATACAGTAGCAACCCTCTATTGTGTGCATCAAAGGATAGAGATAAAAGACACCAAGGAA
GCTTTAGACAAGATAGAGGAAGAGCAAAACAAAAGTAAGACCACCGCACAGCAAGCGGCCGCTGATCTTC
AGACCTGGAGGAGGAGATATGAGGGACAATTGGAGAAGTGAATTATATAAATATAAAGTAGTAAAAATTG
AACCATTAGGAGTAGCACCCACCAAGGCAAAGAGAAGAGTGGTGCAGAGAGAAAAAAGAGCAGTGGGAAT
AGGAGCTTTGTTCCTTGGGTTCTTGGGAGCAGCAGGAAGCACTATGGGCGCAGCGTCAATGACGCTGACG
GTACAGGCCAGACAATTATTGTCTGGTATAGTGCAGCAGCAGAACAATTTGCTGAGGGCTATTGAGGCGC
AACAGCATCTGTTGCAACTCACAGTCTGGGGCATCAAGCAGCTCCAGGCAAGAATCCTGGCTGTGGAAAG
ATACCTAAAGGATCAACAGCTCCTGGGGATTTGGGGTTGCTCTGGAAAACTCATTTGCACCACTGCTGTG
CCTTGGAATGCTAGTTGGAGTAATAAATCTCTGGAACAGATTTGGAATCACACGACCTGGATGGAGTGGG
ACAGAGAAATTAACAATTACACAAGCTTAATACACTCCTTAATTGAAGAATCGCAAAACCAGCAAGAAAA
GAATGAACAAGAATTATTGGAATTAGATAAATGGGCAAGTTTGTGGAATTGGTTTAACATAACAAATTGG
CTGTGGTATATAAAATTATTCATAATGATAGTAGGAGGCTTGGTAGGTTTAAGAATAGTTTTTGCTGTAC
TTTCTATAGTGAATAGAGTTAGGCAGGGATATTCACCATTATCGTTTCAGACCCACCTCCCAACCCCGAG
GGGACCCGACAGGCCCGAAGGAATAGAAGAAGAAGGTGGAGAGAGAGACAGAGACAGATCCATTCGATTA
GTGAACGGATCTCGACGGTATCGGTTAACTTTTAAAAGAAAAGGGGGGATTGGGGGGTACAGTGCAGGGG
AAAGAATAGTAGACATAATAGCAACAGACATACAAACTAAAGAATTACAAAAACAAATTACAAAAATTCA
AAATTTTATCGATTCTAGATTCGAGTTTACTCCCTATCAGTGATAGAGAACGTATGAAGAGTTTACTCCC
TATCAGTGATAGAGAACGTATGCAGACTTTACTCCCTATCAGTGATAGAGAACGTATAAGGAGTTTACTC
CCTATCAGTGATAGAGAACGTATGACCAGTTTACTCCCTATCAGTGATAGAGAACGTATCTACAGTTTAC
TCCCTATCAGTGATAGAGAACGTATATCCAGTTTACTCCCTATCAGTGATAGAGAACGTATAAGCTTTAG
GCGTGTACGGTGGGCGCCTATAAAAGCAGAGCTCGTTTAGTGAACCGTCAGATCGCCTGGAGCAATTCCA
CAACACTTTTGTCTTATACCAACTTTCCGTACCACTTCCTACCCTCGTAAAGTCGAGCTTGCGTTGGATC
CACCATGGTGAGCAAGGGCGAGGAGCTGTTCACCGGGGTGGTGCCCATCCTGGTCGAGCTGGACGGCGAC
GTAAACGGCCACAAGTTCAGCGTGTCTGGCGAGGGCGAGGGCGATGCCACCTACGGCAAGCTGACCCTGA
AGTTCATCTGCACCACCGGCAAGCTGCCCGTGCCCTGGCCCACCCTCGTGACCACCCTGACCTACGGCGT
GCAGTGCTTCAGCCGCTACCCCGACCACATGAAGCAGCACGACTTCTTCAAGTCCGCCATGCCCGAAGGC
TACGTCCAGGAGCGCACCATCTTCTTCAAGGACGACGGCAACTACAAGACCCGCGCCGAGGTGAAGTTCG
AGGGCGACACCCTGGTGAACCGCATCGAGCTGAAGGGCATCGACTTCAAGGAGGACGGCAACATCCTGGG
GCACAAGCTGGAGTACAACTACAACAGCCACAACGTCTATATCATGGCCGACAAGCAGAAGAACGGCATC
AAGGCGAACTTCAAGATCCGCCACAACATCGAGGACGGCAGCGTGCAGCTCGCCGACCACTACCAGCAGA
ACACCCCCATCGGCGACGGCCCCGTGCTGCTGCCCGACAACCACTACCTGAGCACCCAGTCCGCCCTGAG
CAAAGACCCCAACGAGAAGCGCGATCACATGGTCCTGCTGGAGTTCGTGACCGCCGCCGGGATCACTCTC
GGCATGGACGAGCTGTACAAGTAATGACGTACGGCGGCCGCCTCGACTAGGGATAACAGGGTAATTGTTT
GAATGAGGCTTCAGTACTTTACAGAATCGTTGCCTGCACATCTTGGAAACACTTGCTGGGATTACTTCGA
CTTCTTAACCCAACAGAAGGCTCGAGAAGGTATATTGCTGTTGACAGTGAGCGAGCCAGGATGATAAGTT
CCTTTTAGTGAAGCCACAGATGTAAAAGGAACTTATCATCCTGGCGTGCCTACTGCCTCGGACTTCAAGG
GGTCTAGAATTCGAGCAATTATCTTGTTTACTAAAACTGAATACCTTGCTATCTCTTTGATACATTTTTA
CAAAGCTGAATTAAAATGGTATAAATTAAATCACTTTTTTCAATTGACGCGTAATTCTACCGGGTAGGGG
AGGCGCTTTTCCCAAGGCAGTCTGGAGCATGCGCTTTAGCAGCCCCGCTGGGCACTTGGCGCTACACAAG
TGGCCTCTGGCCTCGCACACATTCCACATCCACCGGTAGGCGCCAACCGGCTCCGTTCTTTGGTGGCCCC
TTCGCGCCACCTTCTACTCCTCCCCTAGTCAGGAAGTTCCCCCCCGCCCCGCAGCTCGCGTCGTGCAGGA
CGTGACAAATGGAAGTAGCACGTCTCACTAGTCTCGTGCAGATGGACAGCACCGCTGAGCAATGGAAGCG
GGTAGGCCTTTGGGGCAGCGGCCAATAGCAGCTTTGCTCCTTCGCTTTCTGGGCTCAGAGGCTGGGAAGG
GGTGGGTCCGGGGGCGGGCTCAGGGGCGGGCTCAGGGGCGGGGCGGGCGCCCGAAGGTCCTCCGGAGGCC
CGGCATTCTGCACGCTTCAAAAGCGCACGTCTGCCGCGCTGTTCTCCTCTTCCTCATCTCCGGGCCTTTC
GACCTGCAGCCCAAGCTTACCATGACCGAGTACAAGCCCACGGTGCGCCTCGCCACCCGCGACGACGTCC
CCAGGGCCGTACGCACCCTCGCCGCCGCGTTCGCCGACTACCCCGCCACGCGCCACACCGTCGATCCGGA
CCGCCACATCGAGCGGGTCACCGAGCTGCAAGAACTCTTCCTCACGCGCGTCGGGCTCGACATCGGCAAG
GTGTGGGTCGCGGACGACGGCGCCGCGGTGGCGGTCTGGACCACGCCGGAGAGCGTCGAAGCGGGGGCGG
TGTTCGCCGAGATCGGCCCGCGCATGGCCGAGTTGAGCGGTTCCCGGCTGGCCGCGCAGCAACAGATGGA
AGGCCTCCTGGCGCCGCACCGGCCCAAGGAGCCCGCGTGGTTCCTGGCCACCGTCGGCGTCTCGCCCGAC
CACCAGGGCAAGGGTCTGGGCAGCGCCGTCGTGCTCCCCGGAGTGGAGGCGGCCGAGCGCGCCGGGGTGC
CCGCCTTCCTGGAGACCTCCGCGCCCCGCAACCTCCCCTTCTACGAGCGGCTCGGCTTCACCGTCACCGC
CGACGTCGAGGTGCCCGAAGGACCGCGCACCTGGTGCATGACCCGCAAGCCCGGTGCCTGACGCCCGCCC
CACGACCCGCAGCGCCCGACCGAAAGGAGCGCACGACCCCATGCATCCAATTCCGCCCCCCCCCCCTAAC
GTTACTGGCCGAAGCCGCTTGGAATAAGGCCGGTGTGCGTTTGTCTATATGTTATTTTCCACCATATTGC
CGTCTTTTGGCAATGTGAGGGCCCGGAAACCTGGCCCTGTCTTCTTGACGAGCATTCCTAGGGGTCTTTC
CCCTCTCGCCAAAGGAATGCAAGGTCTGTTGAATGTCGTGAAGGAAGCAGTTCCTCTGGAAGCTTCTTGA
AGACAAACAACGTCTGTAGCGACCCTTTGCAGGCAGCGGAACCCCCCACCTGGCGACAGGTGCCTCTGCG
GCCAAAAGCCACGTGTATAAGATACACCTGCAAAGGCGGCACAACCCCAGTGCCACGTTGTGAGTTGGAT
AGTTGTGGAAAGAGTCAAATGGCTCTCCTCAAGCGTATTCAACAAGGGGCTGAAGGATGCCCAGAAGGTA
CCCCATTGTATGGGATCTGATCTGGGGCCTCGGTGCACATGCTTTACATGTGTTTAGTCGAGGTTAAAAA
AACGTCTAGGCCCCCCGAACCACGGGGACGTGGTTTTCCTTTGAAAAACACGATGATAATATGGCCACAA
CCATGAGTAGACTGGACAAGAGCAAAGTCATAAACGGAGCTCTGGAATTACTCAATGGTGTCGGTATCGA
AGGCCTGACGACAAGGAAACTCGCTCAAAAGCTGGGAGTTGAGCAGCCTACCCTGTACTGGCACGTGAAG
AACAAGCGGGCCCTGCTCGATGCCCTGCCAATCGAGATGCTGGACAGGCATCATACCCACTTCTGCCCCC
TGGAAGGCGAGTCATGGCAAGACTTTCTGCGGAACAACGCCAAGTCATACCGCTGTGCTCTCCTCTCACA
TCGCGACGGGGCTAAAGTGCATCTCGGCACCCGCCCAACAGAGAAACAGTACGAAACCCTGGAAAATCAG
CTCGCGTTCCTGTGTCAGCAAGGCTTCTCCCTGGAGAACGCACTGTACGCTCTGTCCGCCGTGGGCCACT
TTACACTGGGCTGCGTATTGGAGGAACAGGAGCATCAAGTAGCAAAAGAGGAAAGAGAGACACCTACCAC
CGATTCTATGCCCCCACTTCTGAGACAAGCAATTGAGCTGTTCGACCGGCAGGGAGCCGAACCTGCCTTC
CTTTTCGGCCTGGAACTAATCATATGTGGCCTGGAGAAACAGCTAAAGTGCGAAAGCGGCGGGCCGACCG
ACGCCCTTGACGATTTTGACTTAGACATGCTCCCAGCCGATGCCCTTGACGACTTTGACCTTGATATGCT
GCCTGCTGACGCTCTTGACGATTTTGACCTTGACATGCTCCCCGGGTAATCCGGACTCGACCTGCAGCCA
AGCTTATCGAAACGCGTCTGGAACAATCAACCTCTGGATTACAAAATTTGTGAAAGATTGACTGGTATTC
TTAACTATGTTGCTCCTTTTACGCTATGTGGATACGCTGCTTTAATGCCTTTGTATCATGCTATTGCTTC
CCGTATGGCTTTCATTTTCTCCTCCTTGTATAAATCCTGGTTGCTGTCTCTTTATGAGGAGTTGTGGCCC
GTTGTCAGGCAACGTGGCGTGGTGTGCACTGTGTTTGCTGACGCAACCCCCACTGGTTGGGGCATTGCCA
CCACCTGTCAGCTCCTTTCCGGGACTTTCGCTTTCCCCCTCCCTATTGCCACGGCGGAACTCATCGCCGC
CTGCCTTGCCCGCTGCTGGACAGGGGCTCGGCTGTTGGGCACTGACAATTCCGTGGTGTTGTCGGGGAAG
CTGACGTCCTTTCCATGGCTGCTCGCCTGTGTTGCCACCTGGATTCTGCGCGGGACGTCCTTCTGCTACG
TCCCTTCGGCCCTCAATCCAGCGGACCTTCCTTCCCGCGGCCTGCTGCCGGCTCTGCGGCCTCTTCCGCG
TCTTCGCCTTCGCCCTCAGACGAGTCGGATCTCCCTTTGGGCCGCCTCCCCGCCTGGAATTAATTCTGCA
GTCGAGACCTAGAAAAACATGGAGCAATCACAAGTAGCAATACAGCAGCTACCAATGCTGATTGTGCCTG
GCTAGAAGCACAAGAGGAGGAGGAGGTGGGTTTTCCAGTCACACCTCAGGTACCTTTAAGACCAATGACT
TACAAGGCAGCTGTAGATCTTAGCCACTTTTTAAAAGAAAAGGGGGGACTGGAAGGGCTAATTCACTCCC
AACGAAGACAAGATCTGCTTTTTGCTTGTACTGGGTCTCTCTGGTTAGACCAGATCTGAGCCTGGGAGCT
CTCTGGCTAACTAGGGAACCCACTGCTTAAGCCTCAATAAAGCTTGCCTTGAGTGCTTCAAGTAGTGTGT
GCCCGTCTGTTGTGTGACTCTGGTAACTAGAGATCCCTCAGACCCTTTTAGTCAGTGTGGAAAATCTCTA
GCAGTAGTAGTTCATGTCATCTTATTATTCAGTATTTATAACTTGCAAAGAAATGAATATCAGAGAGTGA
GAGGAACTTGTTTATTGCAGCTTATAATGGTTACAAATAAAGCAATAGCATCACAAATTTCACAAATAAA
GCATTTTTTTCACTGCATTCTAGTTGTGGTTTGTCCAAACTCATCAATGTATCTTATCATGTCTGGCTCT
AGCTATCCCGCCCCTAACTCCGCCCATCCCGCCCCTAACTCCGCCCAGTTCCGCCCATTCTCCGCCCCAT
GGCTGACTAATTTTTTTTATTTATGCAGAGGCCGAGGCCGCCTCGGCCTCTGAGCTATTCCAGAAGTAGT
GAGGAGGCTTTTTTGGAGGCCTAGGGACGTACCCAATTCGCCCTATAGTGAGTCGTATTACGCGCGCTCA
CTGGCCGTCGTTTTACAACGTCGTGACTGGGAAAACCCTGGCGTTACCCAACTTAATCGCCTTGCAGCAC
ATCCCCCTTTCGCCAGCTGGCGTAATAGCGAAGAGGCCCGCACCGATCGCCCTTCCCAACAGTTGCGCAG
CCTGAATGGCGAATGGG
[124 nt withheld, positions 7928-8051]
C
[91 nt withheld, positions 8053-8143]
A
[49 nt withheld, positions 8145-8193]
CCTTTGACGTTGGAGTCCACGTTCTTT
[37 nt withheld, positions 8221-8257]
ACCCTATCTCGGTCTATTCTTTTGATTTATAAGGGATTTTGCCGATTTCGGCCTATTGGTTAAAAAATGA
GCTGATTTAACAAAAATTTAACGCGAATTTTAACAAAATATTAACGCTTACAATTTAGGTGGCACTTTTC
GGGGAAATGTGCGCGGAACCCCTATTTGTTTATTTTTCTAAATACATTCAAATATGTATCCGCTCATGAG
ACAATAACCCTGATAAATGCTTCAATAATATTGAAAAAGGAAGAGTATGAGTATTCAACATTTCCGTGTC
GCCCTTATTCCCTTTTTTGCGGCATTTTGCCTTCCTGTTTTTGCTCACCCAGAAACGCTGGTGAAAGTAA
AAGATGCTGAAGATCAGTTGGGTGCACGAGTGGGTTACATCGAACTGGATCTCAACAGCGGTAAGATCCT
TGAGAGTTTTCGCCCCGAAGAACGTTTTCCAATGATGAGCACTTTTAAAGTTCTGCTATGTGGCGCGGTA
TTATCCCGTATTGACGCCGGGCAAGAGCAACTCGGTCGCCGCATACACTATTCTCAGAATGACTTGGTTG
AGTACTCACCAGTCACAGAAAAGCATCTTACGGATGGCATGACAGTAAGAGAATTATGCAGTGCTGCCAT
AACCATGAGTGATAACACTGCGGCCAACTTACTTCTGACAACGATCGGAGGACCGAAGGAGCTAACCGCT
TTTTTGCACAACATGGGGGATCATGTAACTCGCCTTGATCGTTGGGAACCGGAGCTGAATGAAGCCATAC
CAAACGACGAGCGTGACACCACGATGCCTGTAGCAATGGCAACAACGTTGCGCAAACTATTAACTGGCGA
ACTACTTACTCTAGCTTCCCGGCAACAATTAATAGACTGGATGGAGGCGGATAAAGTTGCAGGACCACTT
CTGCGCTCGGCCCTTCCGGCTGGCTGGTTTATTGCTGATAAATCTGGAGCCGGTGAGCGTGGGTCTCGCG
GTATCATTGCAGCACTGGGGCCAGATGGTAAGCCCTCCCGTATCGTAGTTATCTACACGACGGGGAGTCA
GGCAACTATGGATGAACGAAATAGACAGATCGCTGAGATAGGTGCCTCACTGATTAAGCATTGGTAACTG
TCAGACCAAGTTTACTCATATATACTTTAGATTGATTTAAAACTTCATTTTTAATTTAAAAGGATCTAGG
TGAAGATCCTTTTTGATAATCTCATGACCAAAATCCCTTAACGTGAGTTTTCGTTCCACTGAGCGTCAGA
CCCCGTAGAAAAGATCAAAGGATCTTCTTGAGATCCTTTTTTTCTGCGCGTAATCTGCTGCTTGCAAACA
AAAAAACCACCGCTACCAGCGGTGGTTTGTTTGCCGGATCAAGAGCTACCAACTCTTTTTCCGAAGGTAA
CTGGCTTCAGCAGAGCGCAGATACCAAATACTGTTCTTCTAGTGTAGCCGTAGTTAGGCCACCACTTCAA
GAACTCTGTAGCACCGCCTACATACCTCGCTCTGCTAATCCTGTTACCAGTGGCTGCTGCCAGTGGCGAT
AAGTCGTGTCTTACCGGGTTGGACTCAAGACGATAGTTACCGGATAAGGCGCAGCGGTCGGGCTGAACGG
GGGGTTCGTGCACACAGCCCAGCTTGGAGCGAACGACCTACACCGAACTGAGATACCTACAGCGTGAGCT
ATGAGAAAGCGCCACGCTTCCCGAAGGGAGAAAGGCGGACAGGTATCCGGTAAGCGGCAGGGTCGGAACA
GGAGAGCGCACGAGGGAGCTTCCAGGGGGAAACGCCTGGTATCTTTATAGTCCTGTCGGGTTTCGCCACC
TCTGACTTGAGCGTCGATTTTTGTGATGCTCGTCAGGGGGGCGGAGCCTATGGAAAAACGCCAGCAACGC
GGCCTTTTTACGGTTCCTGGCCTTTTGCTGGCCTTTTGCTCACATGTTCTTTCCTGCGTTATCCCCTGAT
TCTGTGGATAACCGTATTACCGCCTTTGAGTGAGCTGATACCGCTCGCCGCAGCCG
Features (pLannotate 1.2.2; 32 found; start..end, strand, type, name):
      1..41      +  rep_origin     RSF ori (fragment): Plasmids containing the RSF 1030 origin of replication can be propagated in E. coli cells that contain additional plasmids with compatible origins.
     43..135     +  CDS            lacI (fragment): lac repressor; lacI; The lac repressor binds to the lac operator to inhibit transcription in E. coli. This inhibition can be relieved by adding lactose or isopropyl-β-D-thiogalactopyranoside (IPTG).
    148..169     +  protein_bind   CAP binding site: CAP binding activates transcription in the presence of cAMP. E. coli catabolite activator protein
    184..214     +  promoter       lac promoter: promoter for the E. coli lac operon
    222..238     +  protein_bind   lac operator: The lac repressor binds to the lac operator to inhibit transcription in E. coli. This inhibition can be relieved by adding lactose or isopropyl-β-D-thiogalactopyranoside (IPTG). lac repressor encoded by lacI
    283..301     +  promoter       T3 promoter: promoter for bacteriophage T3 RNA polymerase
    329..555     +  promoter       RSV promoter: Rous sarcoma virus enhancer/promoter
    556..736     +  LTR            5' LTR (truncated): truncated 5' long terminal repeat (LTR) from HIV-1
    783..908     +  misc_feature   HIV-1 Ψ: packaging signal of human immunodeficiency virus type 1
    892..1255    +  CDS            HIV-1 gag (fragment): gag protein from human immunodeficiency virus 1; gag
   1401..1634    +  misc_feature   RRE: The Rev response element (RRE) of HIV-1 allows for Rev-dependent mRNA export from the nucleus to the cytoplasm.
   2011..2111    +  CDS            Rev (fragment): human immunodeficiency virus 1 (HIV-1) Rev protein; rev; enhances nuclear export of unspliced and incompletely spliced viral mRNAs
   2130..2247    +  misc_feature   cPPT/CTS: central polypurine tract and central termination sequence of HIV-1
   2263..2641    +  promoter       TRE3G promoter: 3rd-generation Tet-responsive promoter that can be activated by binding of Tet-On® 3G
   2665..3384    +  CDS            EGFP: the original enhanced GFP (Yang et al., 1996) mammalian codon-optimized
   3620..3747    +  ncRNA          3' miR-30a: sequence downstream of the 71-nt precursor of the human miR-30a microRNA (Zeng et al., 2002) miRNA
   3772..4271    +  promoter       PGK promoter: mouse phosphoglycerate kinase 1 promoter
   4292..4891    +  CDS            PuroR: puromycin N-acetyltransferase; pac from Streptomyces alboniger; confers resistance to puromycin
   5057..5519    +  misc_feature   IRES: internal ribosome entry site (IRES) of the encephalomyocarditis virus (EMCV)
   5542..6230    +  CDS            rtTA3 (fragment): reverse tetracycline transactivator 3 activates expression from Tet-responsive promoters in the presence of doxycycline
   6160..6270    +  CDS            VP48: 3 tandem repeats of the minimal activation domain of herpes simplex virus VP16 (Cheng et al., 2013)
   6325..6913    +  misc_feature   WPRE: woodchuck hepatitis virus posttranscriptional regulatory element
   6930..7118    +  CDS            nef (fragment): NEF_HV1Z2 - Experimental evidence at protein level: Swiss-Prot protein existence level 1. Extracellular Nef protein targets CD4(+) T-lymphocytes for apoptosis by interacting with CXCR4 surface receptors. From Human immunodeficiency virus type 1 group M subtype D (isolate Z2/CDC-Z34) (HIV-1).
   7120..7353    +  LTR            3' LTR (ΔU3): self-inactivating 3' long terminal repeat (LTR) from HIV-1
   7425..7546    +  polyA_signal   SV40 poly(A) signal: SV40 polyadenylation signal
   7586..7721    +  rep_origin     SV40 ori: SV40 origin of replication
   7742..7760    -  promoter       T7 promoter: promoter for bacteriophage T7 RNA polymerase
   7768..7923    +  CDS            lacZα (fragment): LacZα fragment of β-galactosidase; lacZ fragment
   7928..8356    +  rep_origin     f1 ori (sequence partly withheld): f1 bacteriophage origin of replication; arrow indicates direction of (+) strand synthesis
   8409..8513    +  promoter       AmpR promoter: bla
   8514..9374    +  CDS            AmpR: β-lactamase; bla; confers resistance to ampicillin, carbenicillin, and related antibiotics
   9545..10133   +  rep_origin     ori: high-copy-number ColE1/pMB1/pBR322/pUC origin of replication
