[The description below was written by a language model from this plasmid's Addgene catalogue record and pLannotate feature annotations shown in this document.]
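Description:
LT3GEPIR-CCND1shRNA2 is an all-in-one, doxycycline-inducible lentiviral shRNA vector built on the LT3GEPIR backbone and designed to knock down human CCND1 (cyclin D1). It is a self-inactivating HIV-1-based transfer plasmid. An RSV promoter fused to a truncated 5' LTR drives genomic RNA production in packaging cells. This is followed by the Ψ packaging signal with a partial gag sequence, the RRE for Rev-dependent export, the cPPT/CTS, a WPRE, and a ΔU3 3' LTR with a downstream SV40 polyadenylation signal. In E. coli the plasmid replicates from a high-copy ColE1/pUC-type origin and is selected with ampicillin. An f1 origin, an SV40 origin and assorted lac, T3 and T7 remnants of the cloning backbone are also annotated.

The payload consists of two expression units. In the first, the Tet-responsive TRE3G promoter drives EGFP. Downstream of EGFP, a roughly 125 bp CCND1 shRNA cassette sits between retained XhoI and EcoRI sites in a microRNA context. The feature table annotates only the 3' miR-30a flanking sequence and does not annotate the hairpin itself. Because reporter and shRNA lie on the same transcript, green fluorescence marks the cells in which the hairpin is being expressed. In the second unit, a constitutive mouse PGK promoter drives puromycin N-acetyltransferase, followed by an EMCV IRES and the reverse tetracycline transactivator rtTA3. Transduced cells can therefore be selected with puromycin while also making the transactivator that switches on TRE3G when doxycycline is present. The construct is intended for inducible, fluorescence-trackable CCND1 depletion in human cells, and the associated publication concerns CDK4/6 dependence in desmoplastic small round cell tumours.
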