Addgene plasmid #220578: LT3GEPIR-CCND1shRNA2
Purpose: To inducibly knockdown CCND1 expression
Depositing lab: Sean Lee. Depositing organization: Tulane University. Publication: Comprehensive Transcriptomic Analysis of EWSR1::WT1 Targets Identifies CDK4/6 Inhibitors as an Effective Therapy for Desmoplastic Small Round Cell Tumors. Magrath JW, Sampath SS, Flinchum DA, Hartono AB, Goldberg IN, Boehling JR, Savkovic SD, Lee SB. Cancer Res. 2024 May 2;84(9):1426-1442. doi: 10.1158/0008-5472.CAN-23-3334. PubMed 38588409.
Backbone
  Vector backbone: LT3GEPIR
  Backbone manufacturer: Dr. Johannes Zuber
  Vector type: Lentiviral
  Selectable markers: Puromycin
Growth in bacteria
  Bacterial resistance: Ampicillin, 100 μg/mL
  Growth temperature: 37°C
  Growth strain: NEB Stable
  Copy number: High Copy
Gene/Insert
  Gene/Insert name: CCND1 shRNA2
  gRNA/shRNA sequence: GCCAGGATGATAAGTTCCTTT
  Species: H. sapiens (human)
  Insert size (bp): 125
  Entrez Gene: CCND1 (a.k.a. BCL1, D11S287E, PRAD1, U21B31)
  Promoter: TRE3G (TetOP) promoter
  Cloning method: Restriction Enzyme; 5′ cloning site XhoI (not destroyed); 3′ cloning site EcoRI (not destroyed)
  Sequencing primers: 5′ TGTTTGAATGAGGCTTCAGTAC; 3′ CAGCGGGGCTGCTAAAGCGCATGC
Terms and licenses: Academic/Nonprofit Terms; Industry Terms: Not Available to Industry
How to cite: LT3GEPIR-CCND1shRNA2 was a gift from Sean Lee (Addgene plasmid # 220578 ; http://n2t.net/addgene:220578 ; RRID:Addgene_220578)
